>Addgene plasmid #207189 | pFUW-TetO-HLX | addgene full sequence | sequence record 414900 | Addgene NGS Result
CGATGTACGGGCCAGATATACGCGTTGACATTGATTATTGACTAGTTATTAATAGTAATCAATTACGGGG
TCATTAGTTCATAGCCCATATATGGAGTTCCGCGTTACATAACTTACGGTAAATGGCCCGCCTGGCTGAC
CGCCCAACGACCCCCGCCCATTGACGTCAATAATGACGTATGTTCCCATAGTAACGCCAATAGGGACTTT
CCATTGACGTCAATGGGTGGAGTATTTACGGTAAACTGCCCACTTGGCAGTACATCAAGTGTATCATATG
CCAAGTACGCCCCCTATTGACGTCAATGACGGTAAATGGCCCGCCTGGCATTATGCCCAGTACATGACCT
TATGGGACTTTCCTACTTGGCAGTACATCTACGTATTAGTCATCGCTATTACCATGGTGATGCGGTTTTG
GCAGTACATCAATGGGCGTGGATAGCGGTTTGACTCACGGGGATTTCCAAGTCTCCACCCCATTGACGTC
AATGGGAGTTTGTTTTGGCACCAAAATCAACGGGACTTTCCAAAATGTCGTAACAACTCCGCCCCATTGA
CGCAAATGGGCGGTAGGCGTGTACGGTGGGAGGTCTATATAAGCAGCGCGTTTTGCCTGTACTGGGTCTC
TCTGGTTAGACCAGATCTGAGCCTGGGAGCTCTCTGGCTAACTAGGGAACCCACTGCTTAAGCCTCAATA
AAGCTTGCCTTGAGTGCTTCAAGTAGTGTGTGCCCGTCTGTTGTGTGACTCTGGTAACTAGAGATCCCTC
AGACCCTTTTAGTCAGTGTGGAAAATCTCTAGCAGTGGCGCCCGAACAGGGACTTGAAAGCGAAAGGGAA
ACCAGAGGAGCTCTCTCGACGCAGGACTCGGCTTGCTGAAGCGCGCACGGCAAGAGGCGAGGGGCGGCGA
CTGGTGAGTACGCCAAAAATTTTGACTAGCGGAGGCTAGAAGGAGAGAGATGGGTGCGAGAGCGTCAGTA
TTAAGCGGGGGAGAATTAGATCGCGATGGGAAAAAATTCGGTTAAGGCCAGGGGGAAAGAAAAAATATAA
ATTAAAACATATAGTATGGGCAAGCAGGGAGCTAGAACGATTCGCAGTTAATCCTGGCCTGTTAGAAACA
TCAGAAGGCTGTAGACAAATACTGGGACAGCTACAACCATCCCTTCAGACAGGATCAGAAGAACTTAGAT
CATTATATAATACAGTAGCAACCCTCTATTGTGTGCATCAAAGGATAGAGATAAAAGACACCAAGGAAGC
TTTAGACAAGATAGAGGAAGAGCAAAACAAAAGTAAGACCACCGCACAGCAAGCGGCCGCTGATCTTCAG
ACCTGGAGGAGGAGATATGAGGGACAATTGGAGAAGTGAATTATATAAATATAAAGTAGTAAAAATTGAA
CCATTAGGAGTAGCACCCACCAAGGCAAAGAGAAGAGTGGTGCAGAGAGAAAAAAGAGCAGTGGGAATAG
GAGCTTTGTTCCTTGGGTTCTTGGGAGCAGCAGGAAGCACTATGGGCGCAGCGTCAATGACGCTGACGGT
ACAGGCCAGACAATTATTGTCTGGTATAGTGCAGCAGCAGAACAATTTGCTGAGGGCTATTGAGGCGCAA
CAGCATCTGTTGCAACTCACAGTCTGGGGCATCAAGCAGCTCCAGGCAAGAATCCTGGCTGTGGAAAGAT
ACCTAAAGGATCAACAGCTCCTGGGGATTTGGGGTTGCTCTGGAAAACTCATTTGCACCACTGCTGTGCC
TTGGAATGCTAGTTGGAGTAATAAATCTCTGGAACAGATTTGGAATCACACGACCTGGATGGAGTGGGAC
AGAGAAATTAACAATTACACAAGCTTAATACACTCCTTAATTGAAGAATCGCAAAACCAGCAAGAAAAGA
ATGAACAAGAATTATTGGAATTAGATAAATGGGCAAGTTTGTGGAATTGGTTTAACATAACAAATTGGCT
GTGGTATATAAAATTATTCATAATGATAGTAGGAGGCTTGGTAGGTTTAAGAATAGTTTTTGCTGTACTT
TCTATAGTGAATAGAGTTAGGCAGGGATATTCACCATTATCGTTTCAGACCCACCTCCCAACCCCGAGGG
GACCCGACAGGCCCGAAGGAATAGAAGAAGAAGGTGGAGAGAGAGACAGAGACAGATCCATTCGATTAGT
GAACGGATCGGCACTGCGTGCGCCAATTCTGCAGACAAATGGCAGTATTCATCCACAATTTTAAAAGAAA
AGGGGGGATTGGGGGGTACAGTGCAGGGGAAAGAATAGTAGACATAATAGCAACAGACATACAAACTAAA
GAATTACAAAAACAAATTACAAAAATTCAAAATTTTCGGGTTTATTACAGGGACAGCAGAGATCCAGTTT
GGTTAGATCTCGAGTTTACCACTCCCTATCAGTGATAGAGAAAAGTGAAAGTCGAGTTTACCACTCCCTA
TCAGTGATAGAGAAAAGTGAAAGTCGAGTTTACCACTCCCTATCAGTGATAGAGAAAAGTGAAAGTCGAG
TTTACCACTCCCTATCAGTGATAGAGAAAAGTGAAAGTCGAGTTTACCACTCCCTATCAGTGATAGAGAA
AAGTGAAAGTCGAGTTTACCACTCCCTATCAGTGATAGAGAAAAGTGAAAGTCGAGTTTACCACTCCCTA
TCAGTGATAGAGAAAAGTGAAAGTCGAGCTCGGTACCCGGGTCGAGGTAGGCGTGTACGGTGGGAGGCCT
ATATAAGCAGAGCTCGTTTAGTGAACCGTCAGATCGCCTGGAGACGCCATCCACGCTGTTTTGACCTCCA
TAGAAGACACCGGGACCGATCCAGCCTCCGCGGCCCCGAATTCACCGGTTCTAGAGCTAGCATGTTCGCA
GCCGGGCTGGCTCCCTTCTACGCCTCCAACTTCAGCCTCTGGTCGGCCGCTTACTGCTCCTCGGCCGGCC
CAGGCGGCTGCTCCTTCCCCTTGGACCCCGCCGCCGTCAAAAAGCCCTCCTTCTGCATCGCAGACATTCT
GCACGCCGGCGTGGGGGATCTGGGGGCGGCCCCGGAGGGCCTGGCAGGGGCCTCGGCCGCCGCCCTCACC
GCGCACTTGGGCTCGGTTCACCCGCACGCCTCTTTCCAAGCGGCGGCCAGATCCCCGCTTCGACCCACCC
CAGTGGTGGCGCCCTCCGAAGTCCCGGCTGGCTTCCCGCAGCGGCTGTCTCCGCTCTCAGCCGCCTACCA
CCACCATCACCCGCAACAACAACAGCAGCAGCAACAGCCGCAGCAGCAACAGCCTCCGCCTCCGCCCCGG
GCTGGCGCCCTGCAGCCCCCGGCCTCGGGGACGCGAGTGGTTCCGAACCCCCACCACAGTGGCTCTGCCC
CGGCCCCCTCCAGCAAAGACCTCAAATTTGGAATTGACCGCATTTTATCTGCAGAATTTGACCCAAAAGT
CAAAGAAGGCAACACGCTGAGAGATCTCACTTCCCTGCTAACCGGTGGGCGGCCCGCCGGGGTGCACCTC
TCAGGCCTGCAGCCCTCGGCCGGCCAGTTCTTCGCATCTCTAGATCCCATTAACGAGGCTTCTGCAATCC
TGAGTCCCTTAAACTCGAACCCAAGAAATTCAGTTCAGCATCAGTTCCAAGACACGTTTCCAGGTCCCTA
TGCTGTGCTCACGAAGGACACCATGCCGCAGACGTACAAAAGGAAGCGTTCATGGTCGCGCGCTGTGTTC
TCCAACCTGCAGAGGAAAGGCCTGGAGAAAAGGTTTGAGATTCAGAAGTACGTGACCAAGCCGGACCGAA
AGCAGCTGGCGGCGATGCTGGGCCTCACGGACGCACAGGTGAAGGTGTGGTTCCAGAACCGGCGGATGAA
GTGGCGGCACTCCAAGGAGGCCCAGGCCCAAAAGGACAAGGACAAGGAGGCTGGCGAGAAGCCATCAGGT
GGAGCCCCGGCTGCGGATGGCGAGCAGGACGAGAGGAGCCCCAGCCGTTCTGAAGGCGAGGCTGAGAGCG
AGAGCAGCGACTCCGAGTCCCTGGACATGGCCCCCAGCGACACGGAGCGGACTGAGGGGAGTGAGCGTTC
TCTGCACCAAACAACAGTTATTAAGGCCCCGGTCACTGGCGCCCTCATTACCGCCAGCAGTGCTGGGAGT
GGTGGGAGCAGCGGCGGCGGCGGCAATAGTTTCAGCTTCAGCAGCGCCAGCAGTCTTAGTAGCAGCAGCA
CCAGTGCGGGTTGCGCCAGCAGCCTTGGCGGCGGCGGCGCCTCGGAGCTTCTCCCTGCAACACAGCCCAC
AGCCAGCAGCGCTCCCAAAAGCCCCGAGCCAGCCCAAGGCGCGCTTGGCTGCTTATAGTTCGAAGATATC
AAGCTTATCGATAATCAACCTCTGGATTACAAAATTTGTGAAAGATTGACTGGTATTCTTAACTATGTTG
CTCCTTTTACGCTATGTGGATACGCTGCTTTAATGCCTTTGTATCATGCTATTGCTTCCCGTATGGCTTT
CATTTTCTCCTCCTTGTATAAATCCTGGTTGCTGTCTCTTTATGAGGAGTTGTGGCCCGTTGTCAGGCAA
CGTGGCGTGGTGTGCACTGTGTTTGCTGACGCAACCCCCACTGGTTGGGGCATTGCCACCACCTGTCAGC
TCCTTTCCGGGACTTTCGCTTTCCCCCTCCCTATTGCCACGGCGGAACTCATCGCCGCCTGCCTTGCCCG
CTGCTGGACAGGGGCTCGGCTGTTGGGCACTGACAATTCCGTGGTGTTGTCGGGGAAATCATCGTCCTTT
CCTTGGCTGCTCGCCTGTGTTGCCACCTGGATTCTGCGCGGGACGTCCTTCTGCTACGTCCCTTCGGCCC
TCAATCCAGCGGACCTTCCTTCCCGCGGCCTGCTGCCGGCTCTGCGGCCTCTTCCGCGTCTTCGCCTTCG
CCCTCAGACGAGTCGGATCTCCCTTTGGGCCGCCTCCCCGCATCGATACCGTCGACCTCGAGACCTAGAA
AAACATGGAGCAATCACAAGTAGCAATACAGCAGCTACCAATGCTGATTGTGCCTGGCTAGAAGCACAAG
AGGAGGAGGAGGTGGGTTTTCCAGTCACACCTCAGGTACCTTTAAGACCAATGACTTACAAGGCAGCTGT
AGATCTTAGCCACTTTTTAAAAGAAAAGGGGGGACTGGAAGGGCTAATTCACTCCCAACGAAGACAAGAT
ATCCTTGATCTGTGGATCTACCACACACAAGGCTACTTCCCTGATTGGCAGAACTACACACCAGGGCCAG
GGATCAGATATCCACTGACCTTTGGATGGTGCTACAAGCTAGTACCAGTTGAGCAAGAGAAGGTAGAAGA
AGCCAATGAAGGAGAGAACACCCGCTTGTTACACCCTGTGAGCCTGCATGGGATGGATGACCCGGAGAGA
GAAGTATTAGAGTGGAGGTTTGACAGCCGCCTAGCATTTCATCACATGGCCCGAGAGCTGCATCCGGACT
GTACTGGGTCTCTCTGGTTAGACCAGATCTGAGCCTGGGAGCTCTCTGGCTAACTAGGGAACCCACTGCT
TAAGCCTCAATAAAGCTTGCCTTGAGTGCTTCAAGTAGTGTGTGCCCGTCTGTTGTGTGACTCTGGTAAC
TAGAGATCCCTCAGACCCTTTTAGTCAGTGTGGAAAATCTCTAGCAGGGCCCGTTTAAACCCGCTGATCA
GCCTCGACTGTGCCTTCTAGTTGCCAGCCATCTGTTGTTTGCCCCTCCCCCGTGCCTTCCTTGACCCTGG
AAGGTGCCACTCCCACTGTCCTTTCCTAATAAAATGAGGAAATTGCATCGCATTGTCTGAGTAGGTGTCA
TTCTATTCTGGGGGGTGGGGTGGGGCAGGACAGCAAGGGGGAGGATTGGGAAGACAATAGCAGGCATGCT
GGGGATGCGGTGGGCTCTATGGCTTCTGAGGCGGAAAGAACCAGCTGGGGCTCTAGGGGGTATCCCC
[124 nt withheld, positions 5948-6071]
C
[91 nt withheld, positions 6073-6163]
A
[49 nt withheld, positions 6165-6213]
CCTTTGACGTTGGAGTCCACGTTCTTT
[37 nt withheld, positions 6241-6277]
ACCCTATCTCGGTCTATTCTTTTGATTTATAAGGGATTTTGCCGATTTCGGCCTATTGGTTAAAAAATGA
GCTGATTTAACAAAAATTTAACGCGAATTAATTCTGTGGAATGTGTGTCAGTTAGGGTGTGGAAAGTCCC
CAGGCTCCCCAGCAGGCAGAAGTATGCAAAGCATGCATCTCAATTAGTCAGCAACCAGGTGTGGAAAGTC
CCCAGGCTCCCCAGCAGGCAGAAGTATGCAAAGCATGCATCTCAATTAGTCAGCAACCATAGTCCCGCCC
CTAACTCCGCCCATCCCGCCCCTAACTCCGCCCAGTTCCGCCCATTCTCCGCCCCATGGCTGACTAATTT
TTTTTATTTATGCAGAGGCCGAGGCCGCCTCTGCCTCTGAGCTATTCCAGAAGTAGTGAGGAGGCTTTTT
TGGAGGCCTAGGCTTTTGCAAAAAGCTCCCGGGAGCTTGTATATCCATTTTCGGATCTGATCAGCACGTG
TTGACAATTAATCATCGGCATAGTATATCGGCATAGTATAATACGACAAGGTGAGGAACTAAACCATGGC
CAAGTTGACCAGTGCCGTTCCGGTGCTCACCGCGCGCGACGTCGCCGGAGCGGTCGAGTTCTGGACCGAC
CGGCTCGGGTTCTCCCGGGACTTCGTGGAGGACGACTTCGCCGGTGTGGTCCGGGACGACGTGACCCTGT
TCATCAGCGCGGTCCAGGACCAGGTGGTGCCGGACAACACCCTGGCCTGGGTGTGGGTGCGCGGCCTGGA
CGAGCTGTACGCCGAGTGGTCGGAGGTCGTGTCCACGAACTTCCGGGACGCCTCCGGGCCGGCCATGACC
GAGATCGGCGAGCAGCCGTGGGGGCGGGAGTTCGCCCTGCGCGACCCGGCCGGCAACTGCGTGCACTTCG
TGGCCGAGGAGCAGGACTGACACGTGCTACGAGATTTCGATTCCACCGCCGCCTTCTATGAAAGGTTGGG
CTTCGGAATCGTTTTCCGGGACGCCGGCTGGATGATCCTCCAGCGCGGGGATCTCATGCTGGAGTTCTTC
GCCCACCCCAACTTGTTTATTGCAGCTTATAATGGTTACAAATAAAGCAATAGCATCACAAATTTCACAA
ATAAAGCATTTTTTTCACTGCATTCTAGTTGTGGTTTGTCCAAACTCATCAATGTATCTTATCATGTCTG
TATACCGTCGACCTCTAGCTAGAGCTTGGCGTAATCATGGTCATAGCTGTTTCCTGTGTGAAATTGTTAT
CCGCTCACAATTCCACACAACATACGAGCCGGAAGCATAAAGTGTAAAGCCTGGGGTGCCTAATGAGTGA
GCTAACTCACATTAATTGCGTTGCGCTCACTGCCCGCTTTCCAGTCGGGAAACCTGTCGTGCCAGCTGCA
TTAATGAATCGGCCAACGCGCGGGGAGAGGCGGTTTGCGTATTGGGCGCTCTTCCGCTTCCTCGCTCACT
GACTCGCTGCGCTCGGTCGTTCGGCTGCGGCGAGCGGTATCAGCTCACTCAAAGGCGGTAATACGGTTAT
CCACAGAATCAGGGGATAACGCAGGAAAGAACATGTGAGCAAAAGGCCAGCAAAAGGCCAGGAACCGTAA
AAAGGCCGCGTTGCTGGCGTTTTTCCATAGGCTCCGCCCCCCTGACGAGCATCACAAAAATCGACGCTCA
AGTCAGAGGTGGCGAAACCCGACAGGACTATAAAGATACCAGGCGTTTCCCCCTGGAAGCTCCCTCGTGC
GCTCTCCTGTTCCGACCCTGCCGCTTACCGGATACCTGTCCGCCTTTCTCCCTTCGGGAAGCGTGGCGCT
TTCTCATAGCTCACGCTGTAGGTATCTCAGTTCGGTGTAGGTCGTTCGCTCCAAGCTGGGCTGTGTGCAC
GAACCCCCCGTTCAGCCCGACCGCTGCGCCTTATCCGGTAACTATCGTCTTGAGTCCAACCCGGTAAGAC
ACGACTTATCGCCACTGGCAGCAGCCACTGGTAACAGGATTAGCAGAGCGAGGTATGTAGGCGGTGCTAC
AGAGTTCTTGAAGTGGTGGCCTAACTACGGCTACACTAGAAGAACAGTATTTGGTATCTGCGCTCTGCTG
AAGCCAGTTACCTTCGGAAAAAGAGTTGGTAGCTCTTGATCCGGCAAACAAACCACCGCTGGTAGCGGTG
GTTTTTTTGTTTGCAAGCAGCAGATTACGCGCAGAAAAAAAGGATCTCAAGAAGATCCTTTGATCTTTTC
TACGGGGTCTGACGCTCAGTGGAACGAAAACTCACGTTAAGGGATTTTGGTCATGAGATTATCAAAAAGG
ATCTTCACCTAGATCCTTTTAAATTAAAAATGAAGTTTTAAATCAATCTAAAGTATATATGAGTAAACTT
GGTCTGACAGTTACCAATGCTTAATCAGTGAGGCACCTATCTCAGCGATCTGTCTATTTCGTTCATCCAT
AGTTGCCTGACTCCCCGTCGTGTAGATAACTACGATACGGGAGGGCTTACCATCTGGCCCCAGTGCTGCA
ATGATACCGCGAGACCCACGCTCACCGGCTCCAGATTTATCAGCAATAAACCAGCCAGCCGGAAGGGCCG
AGCGCAGAAGTGGTCCTGCAACTTTATCCGCCTCCATCCAGTCTATTAATTGTTGCCGGGAAGCTAGAGT
AAGTAGTTCGCCAGTTAATAGTTTGCGCAACGTTGTTGCCATTGCTACAGGCATCGTGGTGTCACGCTCG
TCGTTTGGTATGGCTTCATTCAGCTCCGGTTCCCAACGATCAAGGCGAGTTACATGATCCCCCATGTTGT
GCAAAAAAGCGGTTAGCTCCTTCGGTCCTCCGATCGTTGTCAGAAGTAAGTTGGCCGCAGTGTTATCACT
CATGGTTATGGCAGCACTGCATAATTCTCTTACTGTCATGCCATCCGTAAGATGCTTTTCTGTGACTGGT
GAGTACTCAACCAAGTCATTCTGAGAATAGTGTATGCGGCGACCGAGTTGCTCTTGCCCGGCGTCAATAC
GGGATAATACCGCGCCACATAGCAGAACTTTAAAAGTGCTCATCATTGGAAAACGTTCTTCGGGGCGAAA
ACTCTCAAGGATCTTACCGCTGTTGAGATCCAGTTCGATGTAACCCACTCGTGCACCCAACTGATCTTCA
GCATCTTTTACTTTCACCAGCGTTTCTGGGTGAGCAAAAACAGGAAGGCAAAATGCCGCAAAAAAGGGAA
TAAGGGCGACACGGAAATGTTGAATACTCATACTCTTCCTTTTTCAATATTATTGAAGCATTTATCAGGG
TTATTGTCTCATGAGCGGATACATATTTGAATGTATTTAGAAAAATAAACAAATAGGGGTTCCGCGCACA
TTTCCCCGAAAAGTGCCACCTGACGTCGACGGATCGGGAGATCTCCCGATCCCCTATGGTGCACTCTCAG
TACAATCTGCTCTGATGCCGCATAGTTAAGCCAGTATCTGCTCCCTGCTTGTGTGTTGGAGGTCGCTGAG
TAGTGCGCGAGCAAAATTTAAGCTACAACAAGGCAAGGCTTGACCGACAATTGCATGAAGAATCTGCTTA
GGGTTAGGCGTTTTGCGCTGCTTCG
Features (pLannotate 1.2.2; 32 found; start..end, strand, type, name):
     27..406     +  enhancer       CMV enhancer: human cytomegalovirus immediate early enhancer
    407..606     +  promoter       CMV promoter: human cytomegalovirus (CMV) immediate early promoter
    624..804     +  LTR            5' LTR (truncated): truncated 5' long terminal repeat (LTR) from HIV-1
    851..976     +  misc_feature   HIV-1 Ψ: packaging signal of human immunodeficiency virus type 1
    960..1323    +  CDS            HIV-1 gag (fragment): gag protein from human immunodeficiency virus 1; gag
   1469..1702    +  misc_feature   RRE: The Rev response element (RRE) of HIV-1 allows for Rev-dependent mRNA export from the nucleus to the cytoplasm.
   2079..2179    +  CDS            Rev (fragment): human immunodeficiency virus 1 (HIV-1) Rev protein; rev; enhances nuclear export of unspliced and incompletely spliced viral mRNAs
   2229..2346    +  misc_feature   cPPT/CTS: central polypurine tract and central termination sequence of HIV-1
   2403..2673    +  protein_bind   tetracycline response element: contains seven copies of the tetracycline operator tetO tetracycline repressor TetR
   2684..2701    +  misc_feature   MCS (fragment): pUC18/19 multiple cloning site
   2706..2744    +  promoter       minimal CMV promoter: human cytomegalovirus (CMV) immediate early promoter
   2862..4325    +  CDS            HLX: HLX_HUMAN - Also known as HLX1. Experimental evidence at protein level: Swiss-Prot protein existence level 1. Transcription factor required for TBX21/T-bet-dependent maturation of Th1 cells as well as maintenance of Th1-specific gene expression. Involved in embryogenesis and hematopoiesis (By similarity). From Homo sapiens (Human).
   4335..4353    +  misc_feature   MCS (fragment): pBluescript multiple cloning site
   4353..4941    +  misc_feature   WPRE: woodchuck hepatitis virus posttranscriptional regulatory element
   4878..5459    +  CDS            nef (fragment): NEF_HV1H2 - Experimental evidence at protein level: Swiss-Prot protein existence level 1. Extracellular Nef protein targets CD4(+) T-lymphocytes for apoptosis by interacting with CXCR4 surface receptors. From Human immunodeficiency virus type 1 group M subtype B (isolate HXB2) (HIV-1).
   5466..5646    +  LTR            5' LTR (truncated): truncated 5' long terminal repeat (LTR) from HIV-1
   5678..5902    +  polyA_signal   bGH poly(A) signal: bovine growth hormone polyadenylation signal
   5906..5927    +  promoter       SV40 promoter (fragment): SV40 enhancer and early promoter
   5948..6376    +  rep_origin     f1 ori (sequence partly withheld): f1 bacteriophage origin of replication; arrow indicates direction of (+) strand synthesis
   6390..6719    +  promoter       SV40 promoter: SV40 enhancer and early promoter
   6767..6814    +  promoter       EM7 promoter: synthetic bacterial promoter&nbsp
   6833..7207    +  CDS            BleoR: antibiotic-binding protein; Sh ble from Streptoalloteichus hindustanus; confers resistance to bleomycin, phleomycin, and Zeocin™
   7217..7342    +  CDS            ble (fragment): BLE_KLEPN - Experimental evidence at protein level: Swiss-Prot protein existence level 1. Binding protein with a strong affinity to the bleomycin family of antibiotics. Binds to CL990; an antimitotic-antibiotic compound. From Klebsiella pneumoniae.
   7337..7458    +  polyA_signal   SV40 poly(A) signal: SV40 polyadenylation signal
   7531..7547    -  protein_bind   lac operator: The lac repressor binds to the lac operator to inhibit transcription in E. coli. This inhibition can be relieved by adding lactose or isopropyl-β-D-thiogalactopyranoside (IPTG). lac repressor encoded by lacI
   7555..7585    -  promoter       lac promoter: promoter for the E. coli lac operon
   7600..7621    -  protein_bind   CAP binding site: CAP binding activates transcription in the presence of cAMP. E. coli catabolite activator protein
   7634..7726    -  CDS            lacI (fragment): lac repressor; lacI; The lac repressor binds to the lac operator to inhibit transcription in E. coli. This inhibition can be relieved by adding lactose or isopropyl-β-D-thiogalactopyranoside (IPTG).
   7909..8497    -  rep_origin     ori: high-copy-number ColE1/pMB1/pBR322/pUC origin of replication
   8668..9528    -  CDS            AmpR: β-lactamase; bla; confers resistance to ampicillin, carbenicillin, and related antibiotics
   9529..9633    -  promoter       AmpR promoter: bla
   9692..9744    -  misc_feature   bom (fragment): basis of mobility region from pBR322
