[The description below was written by a language model from this plasmid's Addgene catalogue record and pLannotate feature annotations shown in this document.]
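Description:
pFUW-TetO-HLX is a 9,872-nt HIV-1-derived lentiviral transfer plasmid for doxycycline-inducible expression of human HLX in mammalian cells. It is built on the pFUW-TetO backbone and is propagated in E. coli through a high-copy ColE1/pUC-type origin with ampicillin selection (AmpR under its own bla promoter). An f1 origin is also present. Outside the viral unit, the backbone carries an SV40 promoter/EM7 promoter–BleoR–SV40 poly(A) cassette. This cassette could confer Zeocin/bleomycin resistance in bacteria or transfected cells, but it would not be packaged into virus.

The viral genome is transcribed in packaging cells from a CMV enhancer/promoter fused to a truncated 5' LTR. It contains the Ψ packaging signal with a gag fragment, the RRE for Rev-dependent nuclear export, and the cPPT/CTS, which is generally included to improve transduction. The payload sits between these elements and the 3' truncated LTR, which is followed by a bGH poly(A) signal. It consists of a tetracycline response element with seven tetO copies joined to a minimal CMV promoter, which drives the HLX coding sequence, and a WPRE downstream to enhance transcript expression. The "CMV" promoter in the catalogue entry therefore corresponds, for the insert, to this TetO-minimal CMV arrangement. The insert was cloned between XbaI and BstBI sites, and no epitope tag or reporter is annotated.

No tetracycline transactivator is encoded in the plasmid, so induction requires rtTA supplied separately, for example from a co-transduced vector. HLX is a homeobox transcription factor implicated in Th1 cell maturation and hematopoiesis. The associated publication concerns screening for transcription factors that underlie dendritic cell diversity, which is consistent with using this vector for enforced, inducible transcription factor expression.
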