Addgene plasmid #207189: pFUW-TetO-HLX
Purpose: doxycycline-inducible expression of Human HLX in mammalian cells
Depositing lab: Filipe Pereira. Depositing organization: Center for Neuroscience and Cell Biology, University of Coimbra. Publication: Anchored screening identifies transcription factor blueprints underlying dendritic cell diversity and subset-specific anti-tumor immunity. Henriques-Oliveira L, Altman AR, Kurochkin I, Ascic E, Halitzki E, Matei A, Pértiga-Cabral D, Ulmert I, Holst S, Nair MS, Cunha PP, Park S, Vergani S, Kharas MG, Yuan J, Lahl K, Rosa FF, Pires CF, Pereira C-F. Immunity. 58, 1-20. October 2025. 10.1016/j.immuni.2025.08.001.
Backbone
  Vector backbone: pFUW-TetO
  Vector type: Mammalian Expression, Lentiviral
Growth in bacteria
  Bacterial resistance: Ampicillin, 100 μg/mL
  Growth temperature: 37°C
  Growth strain: NEB Stable
  Copy number: High Copy
Gene/Insert
  Gene/Insert name: pFUW-TetO-HLX
  Species: H. sapiens (human)
  Promoter: CMV
  Cloning method: Restriction Enzyme; 5′ cloning site XbaI (unknown if destroyed); 3′ cloning site BstBI (unknown if destroyed)
  Sequencing primers: 5′ TCCACGCTGTTTTGACCTCC
Terms and licenses: Academic/Nonprofit Terms; Industry Terms: Not Available to Industry
How to cite: pFUW-TetO-HLX was a gift from Filipe Pereira (Addgene plasmid # 207189 ; http://n2t.net/addgene:207189 ; RRID:Addgene_207189)
